>Addgene plasmid #89072 | pUC119-Padh81-GBP-mCherry(N)-hphMX6-lys1* | addgene full sequence | sequence record 174919 | Addgene NGS Result
AGCGCCCAATACGCAAACCGCCTCTCCCCGCGCGTTGGCCGATTCATTAATGCAGCTGGCACGACAGGTT
TCCCGACTGGAAAGCGGGCAGTGAGCGCAACGCAATTAATGTGAGTTAGCTCACTCATTAGGCACCCCAG
GCTTTACACTTTATGCTTCCGGCTCGTATGTTGTGTGGAATTGTGAGCGGATAACAATTTCACACAGGAA
ACAGCTATGACCATGATTACGCCAAGCTTGCATGCCCTACAACAACTAAGAAAATGGCTATCATGCGGAA
GCTGGTGAGAAGAACAGCATCGGGACAAGGGAAGGAAGAACAAAGACAAAGAAAACAAAAGAAAGCAATT
GAAAACAAAACAAAACAATTTTCATTCCTTCTCTTATCATTCCTTTTCTTTTCTTTTCTCTCATTCAACG
CACTCCATCGTATCCGTATTCCTCTTATTTTTTCTCTTTCTCTATATCCATTTCTTTCTCTCTAGGTGTG
TCCTCTCTCTCTCTTCAATTTCTCTACTCCGCATTCCAACGCATCCTTCCCCCAACCTCCCATTTCCTCC
TTACGGCCCGATAGCGATCGTCTTTCCCTCGCTATCACTCGCTACCGGCCCCTCCTCTGCACCGTAACCT
CCTACGTATTTACCATATCATAAAGTTTTTTCCGACGCTTATCGCTGACCCCCTGTCGCCCTCCTATTGG
CTTCCGGATTATCTTCTTGTCCATAAGGTGATCCATGCTTCCTGAAGATTCCCGAAATGTGTCCACTTTG
GCGGGGAATCATTCCATCCACTTCTTTCTCTCTCGCTTTCCTCATTCGGCGCTCCCCTTCCGCGTCTCAT
TGGTCTTCCGCTCCGTTTTTGCTTTGCCGATGTTACTTGGGGAGAGGTGCGATAATCCTTTCGCAAAAAC
TCGGTTTGACGCCTCCCATGGATGTGGGTGGTGGACAGGTGCCTTCGCTTTTCTTTAAGCAAGAGAATTG
CATATGATGGCTGATGTCCAACTGGTGGAGTCTGGTGGCGCTTTGGTGCAGCCAGGTGGCTCTCTGCGTT
TGTCCTGTGCCGCTTCTGGCTTCCCAGTGAACCGCTATTCCATGCGCTGGTATCGCCAGGCTCCAGGCAA
AGAGCGTGAGTGGGTAGCCGGTATGTCCAGCGCGGGTGATCGTAGCTCCTATGAAGACTCCGTGAAGGGC
CGTTTCACCATCAGCCGTGACGATGCCCGTAACACGGTGTATCTGCAAATGAACAGCTTGAAACCTGAAG
ATACGGCCGTGTATTACTGTAATGTGAACGTGGGCTTCGAGTATTGGGGCCAAGGCACCCAGGTCACCGT
CTCCTCTAGCATGGTGAGCAAGGGCGAGGAGGATAACATGGCCATCATCAAGGAGTTCATGCGCTTCAAG
GTGCACATGGAGGGCTCCGTGAACGGCCACGAGTTCGAGATCGAGGGCGAGGGCGAGGGCCGCCCCTATG
AGGGCACCCAGACCGCCAAGCTGAAGGTGACCAAGGGTGGCCCCCTGCCCTTCGCCTGGGACATCCTGTC
CCCTCAGTTCATGTACGGCTCCAAGGCCTACGTGAAGCACCCCGCCGACATCCCCGACTACTTGAAGCTG
TCCTTCCCCGAGGGCTTCAAGTGGGAGCGCGTGATGAACTTCGAGGACGGCGGCGTGGTGACCGTGACCC
AGGACTCCTCCCTGCAGGACGGCGAGTTCATCTACAAGGTGAAGCTGCGCGGCACCAACTTCCCCTCCGA
CGGCCCCGTAATGCAGAAGAAGACAATGGGCTGGGAGGCCTCCTCCGAGCGGATGTACCCCGAGGACGGC
GCCCTGAAGGGCGAGATCAAGCAGAGGCTGAAGCTGAAGGACGGTGGCCACTACGACGCTGAGGTCAAGA
CCACCTACAAGGCCAAGAAGCCCGTGCAGCTGCCCGGCGCCTACAACGTCAACATCAAGTTGGACATCAC
CTCTCACAACGAGGACTACACCATCGTGGAACAGTACGAACGCGCCGAGGGCCGCCACTCCACCGGCGCC
ATGGACGAGCTGTACAAGGGTACCCTCGAGCTAGCGTCGACTCTAGAGGATCCTATCCAGCGGCCGCTCG
TTCCAGATTACGCTGCTCAGTGCTGAGGCGCGCCACTTCTAAATAAGCGAATTTCTTATGATTTATGATT
TTTATTATTAAATAAGTTATAAAAAAAATAAGTGTATACAAATTTTAAAGTGACTCTTAGGTTTTAAAAC
GAAAATTCTTATTCTTGAGTAACTCTTTCCTGTAGGTCAGGTTGCTTTCTCAGGTATAGTATGAGGTCGC
TCTTATTGACCACACCTCTACCGGCAGATCCGCTAGGGATAACAGGGTAATATAGATCTGTTTAGCTTGC
CTCGTCCCCGCCGGGTCACCCGGCCAGCGACATGGAGGCCCAGAATACCCTCCTTGACAGTCTTGACGTG
CGCAGCTCAGGGGCATGATGTGACTGTCGCCCGTACATTTAGCCCATACATCCCCATGTATAATCATTTG
CATCCATACATTTTGATGGCCGCACGGCGCGAAGCAAAAATTACGGCTCCTCGCTGCGGACCTGCGAGCA
GGGAAACGCTCCCCTCACAGACGCGTTGAATTGTCCCCACGCCGCGCCCCTGTAGAGAAATATAAAAGGT
TAGGATTTGCCACTGAGGTTCTTCTTTCATATACTTCCTTTTAAAATCTTGCTAGGATACAGTTCTCACA
TCACATCCGAACATAAACAACCATGGGTAAAAAGCCTGAACTCACCGCGACGTCTGTCGAGAAGTTTCTG
ATCGAAAAGTTCGACAGCGTCTCCGACCTGATGCAGCTCTCGGAGGGCGAAGAATCTCGTGCTTTCAGCT
TCGATGTAGGAGGGCGTGGATATGTCCTGCGGGTAAATAGCTGCGCCGATGGTTTCTACAAAGATCGTTA
TGTTTATCGGCACTTTGCATCGGCCGCGCTCCCGATTCCGGAAGTGCTTGACATTGGGGAATTCAGCGAG
AGCCTGACCTATTGCATCTCCCGCCGTGCACAGGGTGTCACGTTGCAAGACCTGCCTGAAACCGAACTGC
CCGCTGTTCTGCAGCCGGTCGCGGAGGCCATGGATGCGATCGCTGCGGCCGATCTTAGCCAGACGAGCGG
GTTCGGCCCATTCGGACCGCAAGGAATCGGTCAATACACTACATGGCGTGATTTCATCTGCGCGATTGCT
GATCCCCATGTGTATCACTGGCAAACTGTGATGGACGACACCGTCAGTGCGTCCGTCGCGCAGGCTCTCG
ATGAGCTGATGCTTTGGGCCGAGGACTGCCCCGAAGTCCGGCACCTCGTGCACGCGGATTTCGGCTCCAA
CAATGTCCTGACGGACAATGGCCGCATAACAGCGGTCATTGACTGGAGCGAGGCGATGTTCGGGGATTCC
CAATACGAGGTCGCCAACATCTTCTTCTGGAGGCCGTGGTTGGCTTGTATGGAGCAGCAGACGCGCTACT
TCGAGCGGAGGCATCCGGAGCTTGCAGGATCGCCGCGGCTCCGGGCGTATATGCTCCGCATTGGTCTTGA
CCAACTCTATCAGAGCTTGGTTGACGGCAATTTCGATGATGCAGCTTGGGCGCAGGGTCGATGCGACGCA
ATCGTCCGATCCGGAGCCGGGACTGTCGGGCGTACACAAATCGCCCGCAGAAGCGCGGCCGTCTGGACCG
ATGGCTGTGTAGAAGTACTCGCCGATAGTGGAAACCGACGCCCCAGCACTCGTCCGAGGGCAAAGGAATA
ATCAGTACTGACAATAAAAAGATTCTTGTTTTCAAGAACTTGTCATTTGTATAGTTTTTTTATATTGTAG
TTGTTCTATTTTAATCAAATGTTAGCGTGATTTATATTTTTTTTCGCCTCGACATCATCTGCCCAGATGC
GAAGTTAAGTGCGCAGAAAGTAATATCATGCGTCAATCGTATGTGAATGCTGGTCGCTATACTGCTGTCG
ATTCGATACTAACGCCGCCATCCAGTGTCGAAAACGAGCTCTCGGAATACGCGATCGTATGTATCGTTCT
GGTGACTTGGGCCGCTATCTCCCAACTGGTAATGTAGAATGTAGCGGTCGTGCCGACGATCAAATTAAAA
TTCGTGGTTTCCGAATTGAGTTAGGTGAAATTAATACCCATCTTTCTCGTCATCCTAATGTCCGTGAAAA
TATTACCCTTGTTCGACGTGATAAGGATGAAGAACCCACGCTAGTTGCATACATTGTACCTCAAGGTTTA
AATAAAGATGACTTTGATAGCGCTACTGAGTCGGAAGATATTGTCGTCAATGGTTTGAAGAAGTACAGGA
AGCTTATACATGATATACGGGAATATCTTAAGACTAAACTTCCTAGTTATGCTATTCCTTCTGTAATTGT
TCCCCTTCATAAAATGCCTCTCAATCCTAATGGAAAGATAGATAAACCTGCTCTGCCTTTCCCAGACACA
TCACAACTTGCTGCCGCATCTCGTTCACATTCTAAACATGGAGTTGATGAAACTCTTACAGCCACTGAAA
GGGATATACGTGATATCTGGTTGCGTATCATTCCACACGCTACTGATGTCAACAAAAAAGCAAGTTTCTT
TGATATTGGAGGACATTCTATTTTAGCTACTCGCTTAATTTTTGAACTTCGCAAAAAATTTGCTGTGAAT
GTACCTTTAGGTTTAGTTTTCAGTGAACCTACTATTGAAGGTTTGGCCAAAGAGATTGAAAGAATGAAAT
CGGGTGAGATGATTAGCGTGATGGATATAGGCAAAGAAGAGACTAGAGAACCTGAAATTGAATATGGTAA
AGATGCACTTGATTTAGTAGATTTAATTCCTAAAGAATTTCCAACCTCTAAAGACTTGGGTATTGATGAG
CCAAAAACCGTTTTCTTAACTGGTGCTAACGGCTACCTTGGTGTCTTTATATTAAGAGACCTTATGACCA
GAAGCTCTAACTTGAAAGTCATTGCCTTAGTCCGCGCCTCATCGGAAGAACATGGTCTAAAACGTCTTAA
AGACAGTTGTACCGCGTATGGTGTATGGGATGAATCATGGGCCCAAAAAATTTCTGTTGTCAATGGTGAT
CTTGCTCTCGAAAACTGGGGTATAGAAGAAAGGAAATGGAACAAGCTTACTGAAGTCGTCGATTATGTTA
TTCATAATGGTGCCCTTGTACATTGGGTTTATCCATGAATTCACTGGCCGTCGTTTTACAACGTCGTGAC
TGGGAAAACCCTGGCGTTACCCAACTTAATCGCCTTGCAGCACATCCCCCTTTCGCCAGCTGGCGTAATA
GCGAAGAGGCCCGCACCGATCGCCCTTCCCAACAGTTGCGCAGCCTGAATGGCGAATGGCGCCTGATGCG
GTATTTTCTCCTTACGCATCTGTGCGGTATTTCACACCGCATA
[95 nt withheld, positions 5434-5528]
T
[46 nt withheld, positions 5530-5575]
C
[141 nt withheld, positions 5577-5717]
CCTTTGACGTTGGAGTCCACGTTCTTT
[37 nt withheld, positions 5745-5781]
ACTCTATCTCGGGCTATTCTTTTGATTTATAAGGGATTTTGCCGATTTCGGTCTATTGGTTAAAAAATGA
GCTGATTTAACAAAAATTTAACGCGAATTTTAACAAAATATTAACGTTTACAATTTTATGGTGCACTCTC
AGTACAATCTGCTCTGATGCCGCATAGTTAAGCCAGCCCCGACACCCGCCAACACCCGCTGACGCGCCCT
GACGGGCTTGTCTGCTCCCGGCATCCGCTTACAGACAAGCTGTGACCGTCTCCGGGAGCTGCATGTGTCA
GAGGTTTTCACCGTCATCACCGAAACGCGCGAGACGAAAGGGCCTCGTGATACGCCTATTTTTATAGGTT
AATGTCATGATAATAATGGTTTCTTAGACGTCAGGTGGCACTTTTCGGGGAAATGTGCGCGGAACCCCTA
TTTGTTTATTTTTCTAAATACATTCAAATATGTATCCGCTCATGAGACAATAACCCTGATAAATGCTTCA
ATAATATTGAAAAAGGAAGAGTATGAGTATTCAACATTTCCGTGTCGCCCTTATTCCCTTTTTTGCGGCA
TTTTGCCTTCCTGTTTTTGCTCACCCAGAAACGCTGGTGAAAGTAAAAGATGCTGAAGATCAGTTGGGTG
CACGAGTGGGTTACATCGAACTGGATCTCAACAGCGGTAAGATCCTTGAGAGTTTTCGCCCCGAAGAACG
TTTTCCAATGATGAGCACTTTTAAAGTTCTGCTATGTGGCGCGGTATTATCCCGTATTGACGCCGGGCAA
GAGCAACTCGGTCGCCGCATACACTATTCTCAGAATGACTTGGTTGAGTACTCACCAGTCACAGAAAAGC
ATCTTACGGATGGCATGACAGTAAGAGAATTATGCAGTGCTGCCATAACCATGAGTGATAACACTGCGGC
CAACTTACTTCTGACAACGATCGGAGGACCGAAGGAGCTAACCGCTTTTTTGCACAACATGGGGGATCAT
GTAACTCGCCTTGATCGTTGGGAACCGGAGCTGAATGAAGCCATACCAAACGACGAGCGTGACACCACGA
TGCCTGTAGCAATGGCAACAACGTTGCGCAAACTATTAACTGGCGAACTACTTACTCTAGCTTCCCGGCA
ACAATTAATAGACTGGATGGAGGCGGATAAAGTTGCAGGACCACTTCTGCGCTCGGCCCTTCCGGCTGGC
TGGTTTATTGCTGATAAATCTGGAGCCGGTGAGCGTGGGTCTCGCGGTATCATTGCAGCACTGGGGCCAG
ATGGTAAGCCCTCCCGTATCGTAGTTATCTACACGACGGGGAGTCAGGCAACTATGGATGAACGAAATAG
ACAGATCGCTGAGATAGGTGCCTCACTGATTAAGCATTGGTAACTGTCAGACCAAGTTTACTCATATATA
CTTTAGATTGATTTAAAACTTCATTTTTAATTTAAAAGGATCTAGGTGAAGATCCTTTTTGATAATCTCA
TGACCAAAATCCCTTAACGTGAGTTTTCGTTCCACTGAGCGTCAGACCCCGTAGAAAAGATCAAAGGATC
TTCTTGAGATCCTTTTTTTCTGCGCGTAATCTGCTGCTTGCAAACAAAAAAACCACCGCTACCAGCGGTG
GTTTGTTTGCCGGATCAAGAGCTACCAACTCTTTTTCCGAAGGTAACTGGCTTCAGCAGAGCGCAGATAC
CAAATACTGTTCTTCTAGTGTAGCCGTAGTTAGGCCACCACTTCAAGAACTCTGTAGCACCGCCTACATA
CCTCGCTCTGCTAATCCTGTTACCAGTGGCTGCTGCCAGTGGCGATAAGTCGTGTCTTACCGGGTTGGAC
TCAAGACGATAGTTACCGGATAAGGCGCAGCGGTCGGGCTGAACGGGGGGTTCGTGCACACAGCCCAGCT
TGGAGCGAACGACCTACACCGAACTGAGATACCTACAGCGTGAGCTATGAGAAAGCGCCACGCTTCCCGA
AGGGAGAAAGGCGGACAGGTATCCGGTAAGCGGCAGGGTCGGAACAGGAGAGCGCACGAGGGAGCTTCCA
GGGGGAAACGCCTGGTATCTTTATAGTCCTGTCGGGTTTCGCCACCTCTGACTTGAGCGTCGATTTTTGT
GATGCTCGTCAGGGGGGCGGAGCCTATGGAAAAACGCCAGCAACGCGGCCTTTTTACGGTTCCTGGCCTT
TTGCTGGCCTTTTGCTCACATGTTCTTTCCTGCGTTATCCCCTGATTCTGTGGATAACCGTATTACCGCC
TTTGAGTGAGCTGATACCGCTCGCCGCAGCCGAACGACCGAGCGCAGCGAGTCAGTGAGCGAGGAAGCGG
AAG
Features (pLannotate 1.2.2; 20 found; start..end, strand, type, name):
      2..94      +  CDS            lacI (fragment): lac repressor; lacI; The lac repressor binds to the lac operator to inhibit transcription in E. coli. This inhibition can be relieved by adding lactose or isopropyl-β-D-thiogalactopyranoside (IPTG).
    107..128     +  protein_bind   CAP binding site: CAP binding activates transcription in the presence of cAMP. E. coli catabolite activator protein
    143..173     +  promoter       lac promoter: promoter for the E. coli lac operon
    181..197     +  protein_bind   lac operator: The lac repressor binds to the lac operator to inhibit transcription in E. coli. This inhibition can be relieved by adding lactose or isopropyl-β-D-thiogalactopyranoside (IPTG). lac repressor encoded by lacI
    244..979     +  promoter       adh1 promoter: promoter for the Schizosaccharomyces pombe adh1 gene encoding alcohol dehydrogenase
    987..1334    +  CDS            vsfGFP-0 (fragment): vsfGFP-0 is a basic (constitutively fluorescent) green fluorescent protein published in 2015, derived from Aequorea victoria. It has low acid sensitivity.
   1341..2048    +  CDS            mCherry: mCherry is a basic (constitutively fluorescent) red fluorescent protein published in 2004, derived from Discosoma sp.. It is reported to be a very rapidly-maturing monomer with low acid sensitivity.
   2066..2083    -  misc_feature   MCS (fragment): pUC18/19 multiple cloning site
   2147..2334    +  terminator     ADH1 terminator: S. cerevisiae ADH1; transcription terminator for the S. cerevisiae alcohol dehydrogenase 1 (ADH1) gene
   2409..3984    +  gene           hphMX6: yeast selectable marker conferring hygromycin resistance
   3787..3984    +  terminator     TEF terminator: Ashbya gossypii TEF terminator
   4034..5215    +  CDS            lys1 (fragment): LYS2_SCHPO - Experimental evidence at protein level: Swiss-Prot protein existence level 1. Catalyzes the activation of alpha-aminoadipate by ATP- dependent adenylation and the reduction of activated alpha-aminoadipate by NADPH. The activated alpha-aminoadipate is bound to the phosphopantheinyl group of the enzyme itself before it is reduced to (S)-2-amino-6-oxohexanoate. From Schizosaccharomyces pombe (strain 972 / ATCC 24843) (Fission yeast).
   5219..5376    +  CDS            lacZα (fragment): LacZα fragment of β-galactosidase; lacZ fragment
   5382..5433    -  misc_feature   bom (fragment): basis of mobility region from pBR322
   5452..5907    +  rep_origin     f1 ori (sequence partly withheld): f1 bacteriophage origin of replication; arrow indicates direction of (+) strand synthesis
   5908..5957    -  misc_feature   bom (fragment): basis of mobility region from pBR322
   6059..6094    -  CDS            rop (fragment): Rop protein, which maintains plasmids at low copy number; rop
   6189..6293    +  promoter       AmpR promoter: bla
   6294..7154    +  CDS            AmpR: β-lactamase; bla; confers resistance to ampicillin, carbenicillin, and related antibiotics
   7325..7913    +  rep_origin     ori: high-copy-number ColE1/pMB1/pBR322/pUC origin of replication
