[The description below was written by a language model from this plasmid's Addgene catalogue record and pLannotate feature annotations shown in this document.]
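Description:
pUC119-Padh81-GBP-mCherry(N)-hphMX6-lys1* is an empty-backbone integration vector for fission yeast (Schizosaccharomyces pombe), built on the pUC119 phagemid. In E. coli it replicates from the high-copy ColE1/pUC origin and is selected with ampicillin through the bla gene. An f1 origin and remnants of the lac promoter/lacZα region are carried over from the parent vector. It has no yeast replication origin. Instead, a fragment of the S. pombe lys1 gene provides homology for targeted integration at the lys1+ locus, and yeast integrants are selected with hygromycin through the hphMX6 cassette, which ends in the Ashbya gossypii TEF terminator. Repository sequencing found that the lys1* segment is truncated, and the record notes that this should not affect genomic integration.

The expression cassette is driven by a promoter annotated as the S. pombe adh1 promoter. The name Padh81 suggests an adh1 promoter variant, but the record does not describe how it differs from the native promoter. Downstream lies GBP (understood to be a GFP-binding protein, given the GBP-GFP binding described in the associated publication title) followed by mCherry. The automated annotation labels the region upstream of mCherry as a fragment of vsfGFP-0, which most likely corresponds to the GBP moiety rather than a fluorescent GFP. A short multiple cloning site fragment follows mCherry, and the S. cerevisiae ADH1 terminator closes the unit. A gene of interest cloned there would be expressed with an N-terminal GBP-mCherry tag.

According to the associated work, the system is used to manipulate protein localization in fission yeast. A GBP-mCherry fusion binds GFP-tagged proteins, so the two partners can be brought together in the cell, while mCherry allows the GBP fusion to be visualized.
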