Addgene plasmid #89072: pUC119-Padh81-GBP-mCherry(N)-hphMX6-lys1*
Purpose: (Empty Backbone) genomic GBP-mCherry epitope N-terminal tagging at lys1+ locus in S. pombe
Depositing lab: Quanwen Jin. Depositing organization: Xiamen University. Publication: Facile manipulation of protein localization in fission yeast through GBP-GFP binding. Chen YH, Wang GY, Hao HC, Chao CJ, Wang Y, Jin QW. J Cell Sci. 2017 Jan 12. pii: jcs.198457. doi: 10.1242/jcs.198457. PubMed 28082423.
Backbone
  Vector backbone: pUC119
  Vector type: Yeast Expression ; genomic integration in S. pombe
  Selectable markers: Hygromycin
  Tag / fusion protein: GBP-mCherry (N terminal on backbone)
Growth in bacteria
  Bacterial resistance: Ampicillin, 100 μg/mL
  Growth temperature: 37°C
  Growth strain: DH5alpha
  Copy number: Unknown
Gene/Insert
  Gene/Insert name: None
  Tag / fusion protein: GBP-mCherry (N terminal on backbone)
Terms and licenses: Academic/Nonprofit Terms; Industry Terms: Not Available to Industry
Depositor comments: Addgene's sequencing results found that this plasmid carries a truncated lys1*. This change should not affect genomic integration.
How to cite: pUC119-Padh81-GBP-mCherry(N)-hphMX6-lys1* was a gift from Quanwen Jin (Addgene plasmid # 89072 ; http://n2t.net/addgene:89072 ; RRID:Addgene_89072)
